Addgene plasmid #191519: pL8_3xG34-DCAF8L2_X1
Purpose: Expression of nuclear v8 ZF-DdCBE in mammalian cells (C-terminal DddAC, Right)
Depositing lab: David Liu. Depositing organization: Broad Institute. Publication: Compact zinc finger base editors that edit mitochondrial or nuclear DNA in vitro and in vivo. Willis JCW, Silva-Pinheiro P, Widdup L, Minczuk M, Liu DR. Nat Commun. 2022 Nov 23;13(1):7204. doi: 10.1038/s41467-022-34784-7. PubMed 36418298.
Backbone
  Vector backbone: pL8
  Total vector size (bp): 5727
  Vector type: Mammalian Expression
Growth in bacteria
  Bacterial resistance: Ampicillin, 100 μg/mL
  Growth temperature: 37°C
  Growth strain: DH5alpha
  Copy number: High Copy
Gene/Insert
  Gene/Insert name: ZF-DdCBE 3xG34-DCAF8L2 X1
  Promoter: CMV
  Cloning method: Gibson Cloning
  Sequencing primers: 5′ atggtgatgcggttttggcagtacatcaat; 3′ tattggaaaccttaaatactgttcagaaaga
Terms and licenses: Academic/Nonprofit Terms; Industry Terms: Not Available to Industry
Depositor comments: Please note: Plasmid contains a 2nt deletion causing frameshift changing last 6 amino acids and adding 38 amino acids to the C-terminus of the Blasticidin resistance gene. These differences are not known to affect plasmid function.
How to cite: pL8_3xG34-DCAF8L2_X1 was a gift from David Liu (Addgene plasmid # 191519 ; http://n2t.net/addgene:191519 ; RRID:Addgene_191519)
