[The description below was written by a language model from this plasmid's Addgene catalogue record and pLannotate feature annotations shown in this document.]
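Description:
pL8_3xG34-DCAF8L2_X1 is a mammalian expression plasmid of about 5.7 kb built on the pL8 backbone. It encodes one half of a nuclear-targeted, version 8 zinc finger DddA-derived cytosine base editor (ZF-DdCBE). It is propagated in E. coli through a high-copy ColE1/pUC-type origin and selected with ampicillin via the bla gene and its native promoter. An f1 phage origin and remnants of lac regulatory sequence are also present as backbone elements.

The editor open reading frame is driven by the CMV immediate-early enhancer and promoter, with a T7 promoter lying just upstream of the coding region. According to the record, this construct is the "Right" arm of a pair and carries the C-terminal fragment of the split DddA deaminase (DddAC). The deaminase fragment is fused to a zinc finger array whose name indicates a site at the DCAF8L2 locus. The automated annotation picks up only a short zinc finger-like match and a complete uracil glycosylase inhibitor (UGI) coding sequence. UGI blocks excision of the uracil produced by cytosine deamination and so favours a C-to-T outcome. The DddA fragment, linkers and nuclear localisation signals are not individually annotated.

Because split DddA regains activity only when both halves are brought together on adjacent DNA sites, this plasmid would be co-delivered with a matching "Left" partner carrying the N-terminal DddA half.

A second cassette uses the SV40 early promoter and the bacterial EM7 promoter to express blasticidin S deaminase, followed by an SV40 polyadenylation signal. The depositor notes a two-nucleotide deletion that frameshifts the end of this gene, altering its last six residues and extending the C-terminus by 38 amino acids. This probably explains the bleomycin-resistance fragments annotated immediately downstream. The change is not known to affect plasmid function.
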