Features (pLannotate 1.2.2; 22 found; start..end, strand, type, name):
     28..80      -  misc_feature   bom (fragment): basis of mobility region from pBR322
    235..614     +  enhancer       CMV enhancer: human cytomegalovirus immediate early enhancer
    615..818     +  promoter       CMV promoter: human cytomegalovirus (CMV) immediate early promoter
    814..847     +  LTR            5' LTR (truncated) (fragment): truncated 5' long terminal repeat (LTR) from HIV-1
    863..881     +  promoter       T7 promoter: promoter for bacteriophage T7 RNA polymerase
   1180..1201    +  CDS            ZFHD1 (DNA binding domain) (fragment): composite human DNA-binding domain composed of domains from the transcription factors Zif268 and Oct-1 (Pomerantz et al., 1995)
   1510..1758    +  CDS            UGI: UNGI_BPPB2 - Experimental evidence at protein level: Swiss-Prot protein existence level 1. This protein binds specifically and reversibly to the host uracil-DNA glycosylase, preventing removal of uracil residues from PBS2 DNA by the host uracil-excision repair system. From Bacillus phage PBS2 (Bacteriophage PBS2).
   1916..1937    +  promoter       SV40 promoter (fragment): SV40 enhancer and early promoter
   1958..2386    +  rep_origin     f1 ori (sequence partly withheld): f1 bacteriophage origin of replication; arrow indicates direction of (+) strand synthesis
   2400..2729    +  promoter       SV40 promoter: SV40 enhancer and early promoter
   2777..2824    +  promoter       EM7 promoter: synthetic bacterial promoter&nbsp
   2843..3239    +  CDS            BSD: blasticidin S deaminase; Aspergillus terreus BSD; confers resistance to blasticidin
   3240..3267    +  CDS            BleoR (fragment): antibiotic-binding protein; Sh ble from Streptoalloteichus hindustanus; confers resistance to bleomycin, phleomycin, and Zeocin™
   3277..3402    +  CDS            ble (fragment): BLE_KLEPN - Experimental evidence at protein level: Swiss-Prot protein existence level 1. Binding protein with a strong affinity to the bleomycin family of antibiotics. Binds to CL990; an antimitotic-antibiotic compound. From Klebsiella pneumoniae.
   3397..3518    +  polyA_signal   SV40 poly(A) signal: SV40 polyadenylation signal
   3591..3607    -  protein_bind   lac operator: The lac repressor binds to the lac operator to inhibit transcription in E. coli. This inhibition can be relieved by adding lactose or isopropyl-β-D-thiogalactopyranoside (IPTG). lac repressor encoded by lacI
   3615..3645    -  promoter       lac promoter: promoter for the E. coli lac operon
   3660..3681    -  protein_bind   CAP binding site: CAP binding activates transcription in the presence of cAMP. E. coli catabolite activator protein
   3694..3786    -  CDS            lacI (fragment): lac repressor; lacI; The lac repressor binds to the lac operator to inhibit transcription in E. coli. This inhibition can be relieved by adding lactose or isopropyl-β-D-thiogalactopyranoside (IPTG).
   3969..4557    -  rep_origin     ori: high-copy-number ColE1/pMB1/pBR322/pUC origin of replication
   4728..5588    -  CDS            AmpR: β-lactamase; bla; confers resistance to ampicillin, carbenicillin, and related antibiotics
   5589..5693    -  promoter       AmpR promoter: bla
>Addgene plasmid #191519 | pL8_3xG34-DCAF8L2_X1 | addgene full sequence | sequence record 375357 | Addgene NGS Result
GACGGATCGGGAGATCTCCCGATCCCCTATGGTGCACTCTCAGTACAATCTGCTCTGATGCCGCATAGTT
AAGCCAGTATCTGCTCCCTGCTTGTGTGTTGGAGGTCGCTGAGTAGTGCGCGAGCAAAATTTAAGCTACA
ACAAGGCAAGGCTTGACCGACAATTGCATGAAGAATCTGCTTAGGGTTAGGCGTTTTGCGCTGCTTCGCG
ATGTACGGGCCAGATATACGCGTTGACATTGATTATTGACTAGTTATTAATAGTAATCAATTACGGGGTC
ATTAGTTCATAGCCCATATATGGAGTTCCGCGTTACATAACTTACGGTAAATGGCCCGCCTGGCTGACCG
CCCAACGACCCCCGCCCATTGACGTCAATAATGACGTATGTTCCCATAGTAACGCCAATAGGGACTTTCC
ATTGACGTCAATGGGTGGAGTATTTACGGTAAACTGCCCACTTGGCAGTACATCAAGTGTATCATATGCC
AAGTACGCCCCCTATTGACGTCAATGACGGTAAATGGCCCGCCTGGCATTATGCCCAGTACATGACCTTA
TGGGACTTTCCTACTTGGCAGTACATCTACGTATTAGTCATCGCTATTACCATGGTGATGCGGTTTTGGC
AGTACATCAATGGGCGTGGATAGCGGTTTGACTCACGGGGATTTCCAAGTCTCCACCCCATTGACGTCAA
TGGGAGTTTGTTTTGGCACCAAAATCAACGGGACTTTCCAAAATGTCGTAACAACTCCGCCCCATTGACG
CAAATGGGCGGTAGGCGTGTACGGTGGGAGGTCTATATAAGCAGAGCTCTCTGGCTAACTAGAGAACCCA
CTGCTTACTGGCTTATCGAAATTAATACGACTCACTATAGGGAGACCCAAGCTGGCTAGCACCATGAAAC
GGACAGCCGACGGAAGCGAGTTCGAGTCACCAAAGAAGAAGCGGAAAGTCAGCGGATCTCCTGCAGCTAA
GAGAGTGAAGCTGGACTCTGGTTCAAAGAGAACTGCTGATGGTTCTGAATTTGAATCTCCTAAAAAAAAA
AGAAAGGTTTCAGGCAGCCCAGCTGCAAAAAGGGTTAAATTGGATAGTGGGTCCGCCGCTATGGCTGAGA
GGCCCTTCGCCTGCGATATATGTGGCAGGAAATTCGCTGATTGCCGAGATCTTGCTCGGCACATCCGCAC
CCACACTGGCGAAAAGCCGTTTGCGTGTGACATCTGCGGACGCAAGTTTGCGCGCTCTGATAACCTGGTC
AGACATATAAGGACACACACCGGTGAGAAACCCTTCGCTTGCGACATTTGCGGGAGAAAGTTTGCACGGT
CAGATGAGCTGGTACGCCATACCAAGATACACCTGCGGGGATCCGGCGGAGGAGGTTCTGGCGGTTCTGG
AGGAAGTGCCATTCCAGTGAAGCGCGGCGCTACCGGTGAAACCAAAGTGTTTATCGGTAACAGCAACAGC
CCGAAGAGCCCGACCAAAGGCGGTTGCTCTGGCGGCTCAACTAATCTGAGCGACATCATTGAGAAGGAGA
CTGGGAAACAGCTGGTCATTCAGGAGTCCATCCTGATGCTGCCTGAGGAGGTGGAGGAAGTGATCGGCAA
CAAGCCAGAGTCTGACATCCTGGTGCACACCGCCTACGACGAGTCCACAGATGAGAATGTGATGCTGCTG
ACCTCTGACGCCCCCGAGTATAAGCCTTGGGCCCTGGTCATCCAGGATTCTAACGGCGAGAATAAGATCA
AGATGCTGTGATAAGGGGTCTTTGTCCTCTGTACTGTCTCTCTCCTTGCCCCTAACCCAAAAAGCTTCAT
TTTTCTGTGTAGGCTGCACAAGAGCCTTGATTGAAGATATATTCTTTCTGAACAGTATTTAAGGTTTCCA
ATAAAATGTACACCCCTCAGAACTTCTGAGGCGGAAAGAACCAGCTGGGGCTCTAGGGGGTATCCCC
[124 nt withheld, positions 1958-2081]
C
[91 nt withheld, positions 2083-2173]
A
[49 nt withheld, positions 2175-2223]
CCTTTGACGTTGGAGTCCACGTTCTTT
[37 nt withheld, positions 2251-2287]
ACCCTATCTCGGTCTATTCTTTTGATTTATAAGGGATTTTGCCGATTTCGGCCTATTGGTTAAAAAATGA
GCTGATTTAACAAAAATTTAACGCGAATTAATTCTGTGGAATGTGTGTCAGTTAGGGTGTGGAAAGTCCC
CAGGCTCCCCAGCAGGCAGAAGTATGCAAAGCATGCATCTCAATTAGTCAGCAACCAGGTGTGGAAAGTC
CCCAGGCTCCCCAGCAGGCAGAAGTATGCAAAGCATGCATCTCAATTAGTCAGCAACCATAGTCCCGCCC
CTAACTCCGCCCATCCCGCCCCTAACTCCGCCCAGTTCCGCCCATTCTCCGCCCCATGGCTGACTAATTT
TTTTTATTTATGCAGAGGCCGAGGCCGCCTCTGCCTCTGAGCTATTCCAGAAGTAGTGAGGAGGCTTTTT
TGGAGGCCTAGGCTTTTGCAAAAAGCTCCCGGGAGCTTGTATATCCATTTTCGGATCTGATCAGCACGTG
TTGACAATTAATCATCGGCATAGTATATCGGCATAGTATAATACGACAAGGTGAGGAACTAAACCATGGC
CAAGCCTTTGTCTCAAGAAGAATCCACCCTCATTGAAAGAGCAACGGCTACAATCAACAGCATCCCCATC
TCTGAAGACTACAGCGTCGCCAGCGCAGCTCTCTCTAGCGACGGCCGCATCTTCACTGGTGTCAATGTAT
ATCATTTTACTGGGGGACCTTGTGCAGAACTCGTGGTGCTGGGCACTGCTGCTGCTGCGGCAGCTGGCAA
CCTGACTTGTATCGTCGCGATCGGAAATGAGAACAGGGGCATCTTGAGCCCCTGCGGACGGTGCCGACAG
GTGCTTCTCGATCTGCATCCTGGGATCAAAGCCATAGTGAAGGACAGTGATGGACAGCCGACGGCAGTTG
GGATTCGTGAATTGCTGCCCTCGGTATGTGTGGGAGGGCTAAGCACTTCGTGGCCGAGGAGCAGGACTGA
CACGTGCTACGAGATTTCGATTCCACCGCCGCCTTCTATGAAAGGTTGGGCTTCGGAATCGTTTTCCGGG
ACGCCGGCTGGATGATCCTCCAGCGCGGGGATCTCATGCTGGAGTTCTTCGCCCACCCCAACTTGTTTAT
TGCAGCTTATAATGGTTACAAATAAAGCAATAGCATCACAAATTTCACAAATAAAGCATTTTTTTCACTG
CATTCTAGTTGTGGTTTGTCCAAACTCATCAATGTATCTTATCATGTCTGTATACCGTCGACCTCTAGCT
AGAGCTTGGCGTAATCATGGTCATAGCTGTTTCCTGTGTGAAATTGTTATCCGCTCACAATTCCACACAA
CATACGAGCCGGAAGCATAAAGTGTAAAGCCTGGGGTGCCTAATGAGTGAGCTAACTCACATTAATTGCG
TTGCGCTCACTGCCCGCTTTCCAGTCGGGAAACCTGTCGTGCCAGCTGCATTAATGAATCGGCCAACGCG
CGGGGAGAGGCGGTTTGCGTATTGGGCGCTCTTCCGCTTCCTCGCTCACTGACTCGCTGCGCTCGGTCGT
TCGGCTGCGGCGAGCGGTATCAGCTCACTCAAAGGCGGTAATACGGTTATCCACAGAATCAGGGGATAAC
GCAGGAAAGAACATGTGAGCAAAAGGCCAGCAAAAGGCCAGGAACCGTAAAAAGGCCGCGTTGCTGGCGT
TTTTCCATAGGCTCCGCCCCCCTGACGAGCATCACAAAAATCGACGCTCAAGTCAGAGGTGGCGAAACCC
GACAGGACTATAAAGATACCAGGCGTTTCCCCCTGGAAGCTCCCTCGTGCGCTCTCCTGTTCCGACCCTG
CCGCTTACCGGATACCTGTCCGCCTTTCTCCCTTCGGGAAGCGTGGCGCTTTCTCATAGCTCACGCTGTA
GGTATCTCAGTTCGGTGTAGGTCGTTCGCTCCAAGCTGGGCTGTGTGCACGAACCCCCCGTTCAGCCCGA
CCGCTGCGCCTTATCCGGTAACTATCGTCTTGAGTCCAACCCGGTAAGACACGACTTATCGCCACTGGCA
GCAGCCACTGGTAACAGGATTAGCAGAGCGAGGTATGTAGGCGGTGCTACAGAGTTCTTGAAGTGGTGGC
CTAACTACGGCTACACTAGAAGAACAGTATTTGGTATCTGCGCTCTGCTGAAGCCAGTTACCTTCGGAAA
AAGAGTTGGTAGCTCTTGATCCGGCAAACAAACCACCGCTGGTAGCGGTGGTTTTTTTGTTTGCAAGCAG
CAGATTACGCGCAGAAAAAAAGGATCTCAAGAAGATCCTTTGATCTTTTCTACGGGGTCTGACGCTCAGT
GGAACGAAAACTCACGTTAAGGGATTTTGGTCATGAGATTATCAAAAAGGATCTTCACCTAGATCCTTTT
AAATTAAAAATGAAGTTTTAAATCAATCTAAAGTATATATGAGTAAACTTGGTCTGACAGTTACCAATGC
TTAATCAGTGAGGCACCTATCTCAGCGATCTGTCTATTTCGTTCATCCATAGTTGCCTGACTCCCCGTCG
TGTAGATAACTACGATACGGGAGGGCTTACCATCTGGCCCCAGTGCTGCAATGATACCGCGAGACCCACG
CTCACCGGCTCCAGATTTATCAGCAATAAACCAGCCAGCCGGAAGGGCCGAGCGCAGAAGTGGTCCTGCA
ACTTTATCCGCCTCCATCCAGTCTATTAATTGTTGCCGGGAAGCTAGAGTAAGTAGTTCGCCAGTTAATA
GTTTGCGCAACGTTGTTGCCATTGCTACAGGCATCGTGGTGTCACGCTCGTCGTTTGGTATGGCTTCATT
CAGCTCCGGTTCCCAACGATCAAGGCGAGTTACATGATCCCCCATGTTGTGCAAAAAAGCGGTTAGCTCC
TTCGGTCCTCCGATCGTTGTCAGAAGTAAGTTGGCCGCAGTGTTATCACTCATGGTTATGGCAGCACTGC
ATAATTCTCTTACTGTCATGCCATCCGTAAGATGCTTTTCTGTGACTGGTGAGTACTCAACCAAGTCATT
CTGAGAATAGTGTATGCGGCGACCGAGTTGCTCTTGCCCGGCGTCAATACGGGATAATACCGCGCCACAT
AGCAGAACTTTAAAAGTGCTCATCATTGGAAAACGTTCTTCGGGGCGAAAACTCTCAAGGATCTTACCGC
TGTTGAGATCCAGTTCGATGTAACCCACTCGTGCACCCAACTGATCTTCAGCATCTTTTACTTTCACCAG
CGTTTCTGGGTGAGCAAAAACAGGAAGGCAAAATGCCGCAAAAAAGGGAATAAGGGCGACACGGAAATGT
TGAATACTCATACTCTTCCTTTTTCAATATTATTGAAGCATTTATCAGGGTTATTGTCTCATGAGCGGAT
ACATATTTGAATGTATTTAGAAAAATAAACAAATAGGGGTTCCGCGCACATTTCCCCGAAAAGTGCCACC
TGACGTC
